Addgene plasmid #229498: Bidirectional MYC 5'UTR Dual Fluorescence Reporter
Purpose: This is a lentiviral reporter for translation initiation under the control of the Myc 5'UTR, which produces destabilized GFP (dsGFP). There is a control destabilized mCherry (dsmCherry) as a control.
Depositing lab: Davide Ruggero. Depositing organization: University of California, San Francisco (UCSF). Publication: Functional screen identifies RBM42 as a mediator of oncogenic mRNA translation specificity. Kovalski JR, Sarioglu G, Subramanyam V, Hernandez G, Rademaker G, Oses-Prieto JA, Slota M, Mohan N, Yiakis K, Liu I, Wen KW, Kim GE, Miglani S, Burlingame AL, Goodarzi H, Perera RM, Ruggero D. Nat Cell Biol. 2025 Feb 4. doi: 10.1038/s41556-024-01604-7. PubMed 39905246.
Backbone
  Vector backbone: pLV EF1a hPGK mCherry
  Total vector size (bp): 11496
  Vector type: Mammalian Expression, Lentiviral
  Selectable markers: Blasticidin
Growth in bacteria
  Bacterial resistance: Ampicillin, 100 μg/mL
  Growth temperature: 37°C
  Growth strain: NEB Stable
  Copy number: Low Copy
Gene/Insert
  Gene/Insert name: MYC 5'Untranslated region + destabilized GFP
  Species: H. sapiens (human)
  Insert size (bp): 1254
  Promoter: Ef1a
  Cloning method: Ligation Independent Cloning
  Sequencing primers: 5′ TCAAGCCTCAGACAGTGGTTC
Terms and licenses: Academic/Nonprofit Terms; Industry Terms: Not Available to Industry
How to cite: Bidirectional MYC 5'UTR Dual Fluorescence Reporter was a gift from Davide Ruggero (Addgene plasmid # 229498 ; http://n2t.net/addgene:229498 ; RRID:Addgene_229498)
