[The description below was written by a language model from this plasmid's Addgene catalogue record and pLannotate feature annotations shown in this document.]
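Description:
The Bidirectional MYC 5'UTR Dual Fluorescence Reporter is an HIV-1-based lentiviral plasmid for mammalian expression, built on the pLV EF1a hPGK mCherry backbone and designed to read out translation initiation driven by the human MYC 5' untranslated region. It is propagated in E. coli through a ColE1/pUC-type origin and an ampicillin resistance gene, although the catalogue lists it as low copy. The viral portion carries LTR sequences at both ends, the Ψ packaging signal with a gag fragment, the RRE for Rev-dependent nuclear export, the cPPT/CTS, and a WPRE upstream of the 3' LTR. Together these allow the genome to be packaged, integrated and efficiently expressed in transduced cells.

The payload consists of two divergent transcription units placed back to back. In the forward orientation, the EF-1α core promoter with its intron A drives a transcript in which the MYC 5'UTR (annotated by homology as the c-myc IRES) sits directly upstream of d2EGFP, which is EGFP fused to the mouse ornithine decarboxylase degron for a short half-life. An EMCV IRES follows and permits translation of the bsr blasticidin resistance gene from the same mRNA, giving selection of transduced cells. In the reverse orientation, the hPGK promoter drives mCherry, apparently fused to the same degron since a d2EGFP fragment is annotated at its C-terminal end, and this unit terminates at a bGH polyadenylation signal.

Because both proteins turn over rapidly, the GFP to mCherry ratio reports current MYC 5'UTR-dependent translation normalised against an internal control. This makes the construct suitable for flow-cytometry-based assays and functional screens for regulators of MYC translation. The sequenced record is slightly shorter than the catalogued total size.
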