Features (pLannotate 1.2.2; 28 found; start..end, strand, type, name):
    376..633     +  LTR            5' LTR (truncated): truncated 5' long terminal repeat (LTR) from HIV-1
    680..805     +  misc_feature   HIV-1 Ψ: packaging signal of human immunodeficiency virus type 1
    789..1127    +  CDS            HIV-1 gag (fragment): gag protein from human immunodeficiency virus 1; gag
   1302..1535    +  misc_feature   RRE: The Rev response element (RRE) of HIV-1 allows for Rev-dependent mRNA export from the nucleus to the cytoplasm.
   1912..2012    +  CDS            Rev (fragment): human immunodeficiency virus 1 (HIV-1) Rev protein; rev; enhances nuclear export of unspliced and incompletely spliced viral mRNAs
   2027..2142    +  misc_feature   cPPT/CTS: central polypurine tract and central termination sequence of HIV-1 (lacking the first T)
   2184..2408    -  polyA_signal   bGH poly(A) signal: bovine growth hormone polyadenylation signal
   2427..2577    -  CDS            d2EGFP (fragment): EGFP destabilized by fusion to residues 422-461 of mouse ornithine decarboxylase, giving an in vivo half-life of ~2 hours mammalian codon-optimized
   2556..3263    -  CDS            mCherry: mCherry is a basic (constitutively fluorescent) red fluorescent protein published in 2004, derived from Discosoma sp.. It is reported to be a very rapidly-maturing monomer with low acid sensitivity.
   3273..3783    -  promoter       hPGK promoter: human phosphoglycerate kinase 1 promoter
   3842..4053    +  promoter       EF-1α core promoter: core promoter for human elongation factor EF-1α
   4054..4992    +  intron         EF-1α intron A: intron upstream of the start codon of human EF-1α
   5052..5353    +  ncRNA          IRES c-myc: Accession: RF00216 - c-myc internal ribosome entry site (IRES)
   5448..6293    +  CDS            d2EGFP: EGFP destabilized by fusion to residues 422-461 of mouse ornithine decarboxylase, giving an in vivo half-life of ~2 hours mammalian codon-optimized
   6401..6962    +  misc_feature   IRES: internal ribosome entry site (IRES) of the encephalomyocarditis virus (EMCV)
   6971..7390    +  CDS            bsr: BSR_BACCE - Experimental evidence at protein level: Swiss-Prot protein existence level 1. Catalyzes the deamination of the cytosine moiety of the antibiotics blasticidin S, cytomycin and acetylblasticidin S. From Bacillus cereus.
   7417..8005    +  misc_feature   WPRE: woodchuck hepatitis virus posttranscriptional regulatory element
   8022..8540    +  CDS            nef (fragment): NEF_HV1BR - Experimental evidence at protein level: Swiss-Prot protein existence level 1. Extracellular Nef protein targets CD4(+) T-lymphocytes for apoptosis by interacting with CXCR4 surface receptors (PubMed:14990729). From Human immunodeficiency virus type 1 group M subtype B (isolate BRU/LAI) (HIV-1).
   8588..8845    +  LTR            5' LTR (truncated): truncated 5' long terminal repeat (LTR) from HIV-1
   8995..9017    -  protein_bind   lac operator (fragment): The lac repressor binds to the lac operator to inhibit transcription in E. coli. This inhibition can be relieved by adding lactose or isopropyl-β-D-thiogalactopyranoside (IPTG). lac repressor encoded by lacI
   9021..9051    -  promoter       lac promoter: promoter for the E. coli lac operon
   9066..9087    -  protein_bind   CAP binding site: CAP binding activates transcription in the presence of cAMP. E. coli catabolite activator protein
   9100..9192    -  CDS            lacI (fragment): lac repressor; lacI; The lac repressor binds to the lac operator to inhibit transcription in E. coli. This inhibition can be relieved by adding lactose or isopropyl-β-D-thiogalactopyranoside (IPTG).
   9375..9963    -  rep_origin     ori: high-copy-number ColE1/pMB1/pBR322/pUC origin of replication
  10134..10994   -  CDS            AmpR: β-lactamase; bla; confers resistance to ampicillin, carbenicillin, and related antibiotics
  10995..11099   -  promoter       AmpR promoter: bla
  11147..11281   +  polyA_signal   SV40 poly(A) signal: SV40 polyadenylation signal
  11448..328     +  CDS            nef (fragment) (across the origin): NEF_HV1BR - Experimental evidence at protein level: Swiss-Prot protein existence level 1. Extracellular Nef protein targets CD4(+) T-lymphocytes for apoptosis by interacting with CXCR4 surface receptors (PubMed:14990729). From Human immunodeficiency virus type 1 group M subtype B (isolate BRU/LAI) (HIV-1).
>Addgene plasmid #229498 | Bidirectional MYC 5'UTR Dual Fluorescence Reporter | addgene full sequence | sequence record 456853 | Addgene NGS Result
GGAAGGGCTAATTCACTCCCAAAGAAGACAAGATATCCTTGATCTGTGGATCTACCACACACAAGGCTAC
TTCCCTGATTAGCAGAACTACACACCAGGGCCAGGGGTCAGATATCCACTGACCTTTGGATGGTGCTACA
AGCTAGTACCAGTTGAGCCAGATAAGGTAGAAGAGGCCAATAAAGGAGAGAACACCAGCTTGTTACACCC
TGTGAGCCTGCATGGGATGGATGACCCGGAGAGAGAAGTGTTAGAGTGGAGGTTTGACAGCCGCCTAGCA
TTTCATCACGTGGCCCGAGAGCTGCATCCGGAGTACTTCAAGAACTGCTGATATCGAGCTTGCTACAAGG
GACTTTCCGCTGGGGACTTTCCAGGGAGGCGTGGCCTGGGCGGGACTGGGGAGTGGCGAGCCCTCAGATC
CTGCATATAAGCAGCTGCTTTTTGCCTGTACTGGGTCTCTCTGGTTAGACCAGATCTGAGCCTGGGAGCT
CTCTGGCTAACTAGGGAACCCACTGCTTAAGCCTCAATAAAGCTTGCCTTGAGTGCTTCAAGTAGTGTGT
GCCCGTCTGTTGTGTGACTCTGGTAACTAGAGATCCCTCAGACCCTTTTAGTCAGTGTGGAAAATCTCTA
GCAGTGGCGCCCGAACAGGGACTTGAAAGCGAAAGGGAAACCAGAGGAGCTCTCTCGACGCAGGACTCGG
CTTGCTGAAGCGCGCACGGCAAGAGGCGAGGGGCGGCGACTGGTGAGTACGCCAAAAATTTTGACTAGCG
GAGGCTAGAAGGAGAGAGATGGGTGCGAGAGCGTCAGTATTAAGCGGGGGAGAATTAGATCGCGATGGGA
AAAAATTCGGTTAAGGCCAGGGGGAAAGAAAAAATATAAATTAAAACATATAGTATGGGCAAGCAGGGAG
CTAGAACGATTCGCAGTTAATCCTGGCCTGTTAGAAACATCAGAAGGCTGTAGACAAATACTGGGACAGC
TACAACCATCCCTTCAGACAGGATCAGAAGAACTTAGATCATTATATAATACAGTAGCAACCCTCTATTG
TGTGCATCAAAGGATAGAGATAAAAGACACCAAGGAAGCTTTAGACAAGATAGAGGAAGAGCAAAACAAA
AGTAAGACCACCGCACAGCAAGCGGCCGGCCGCTGATCTTCAGACCTGGAGGAGGAGATATGAGGGACAA
TTGGAGAAGTGAATTATATAAATATAAAGTAGTAAAAATTGAACCATTAGGAGTAGCACCCACCAAGGCA
AAGAGAAGAGTGGTGCAGAGAGAAAAAAGAGCAGTGGGAATAGGAGCTTTGTTCCTTGGGTTCTTGGGAG
CAGCAGGAAGCACTATGGGCGCAGCGTCAATGACGCTGACGGTACAGGCCAGACAATTATTGTCTGGTAT
AGTGCAGCAGCAGAACAATTTGCTGAGGGCTATTGAGGCGCAACAGCATCTGTTGCAACTCACAGTCTGG
GGCATCAAGCAGCTCCAGGCAAGAATCCTGGCTGTGGAAAGATACCTAAAGGATCAACAGCTCCTGGGGA
TTTGGGGTTGCTCTGGAAAACTCATTTGCACCACTGCTGTGCCTTGGAATGCTAGTTGGAGTAATAAATC
TCTGGAACAGATTTGGAATCACACGACCTGGATGGAGTGGGACAGAGAAATTAACAATTACACAAGCTTA
ATACACTCCTTAATTGAAGAATCGCAAAACCAGCAAGAAAAGAATGAACAAGAATTATTGGAATTAGATA
AATGGGCAAGTTTGTGGAATTGGTTTAACATAACAAATTGGCTGTGGTATATAAAATTATTCATAATGAT
AGTAGGAGGCTTGGTAGGTTTAAGAATAGTTTTTGCTGTACTTTCTATAGTGAATAGAGTTAGGCAGGGA
TATTCACCATTATCGTTTCAGACCCACCTCCCAACCCCGAGGGGACCCGACAGGCCCGAAGGAATAGAAG
AAGAAGGTGGAGAGAGAGACAGAGACAGATCCATTCGATTAGTGAACGGATCTCGACGGTATCGCCTTTA
AAAGAAAAGGGGGGATTGGGGGGTACAGTGCAGGGGAAAGAATAGTAGACATAATAGCAACAGACATACA
AACTAAAGAATTACAAAAACAAATTACAAAAATTCAAAATTTTCGGGTTTATTACAGGGACAGCAGAGAT
CCAGTTTATCGATCCATAGAGCCCACCGCATCCCCAGCATGCCTGCTATTGTCTTCCCAATCCTCCCCCT
TGCTGTCCTGCCCCACCCCACCCCCCAGAATAGAATGACACCTACTCAGACAATGCGATGCAATTTCCTC
ATTTTATTAGGAAAGGACAGTGGGAGTGGCACCTTCCAGGGTCAAGGAAGGCACGGGGGAGGGGCAAACA
ACAGATGGCTGGCAACTAGAAGGCACAGTCGGTCGACGCGGCCGCTCTACACATTGATCCTAGCAGAAGC
ACAGGCTGCAGGGTGACGGTCCATCCCGCTCTCCTGGGCACAAGACATGGGCAGCGTGCCATCATCCTGC
TCCTCCACCTCCGGCGGGAAGCCATGGCTAAGCTTCTTGTACAGCTCGTCCATGCCGCCGGTGGAGTGGC
GGCCCTCGGCGCGTTCGTACTGTTCCACGATGGTGTAGTCCTCGTTGTGGGAGGTGATGTCCAACTTGAT
GTTGACGTTGTAGGCGCCGGGCAGCTGCACGGGCTTCTTGGCCTTGTAGGTGGTCTTGACCTCAGCGTCG
TAGTGGCCGCCGTCCTTCAGCTTCAGCCTCTGCTTGATCTCGCCCTTCAGGGCGCCGTCCTCGGGGTACA
TCCGCTCGGAGGAGGCCTCCCAGCCCATGGTCTTCTTCTGCATTACGGGGCCGTCGGAGGGGAAGTTGGT
GCCGCGCAGCTTCACCTTGTAGATGAACTCGCCGTCCTGCAGGGAGGAGTCCTGGGTCACGGTCACCACG
CCGCCGTCCTCGAAGTTCATCACGCGCTCCCACTTGAAGCCCTCGGGGAAGGACAGCTTCAAGTAGTCGG
GGATGTCGGCGGGGTGCTTCACGTAGGCCTTGGAGCCGTACATGAACTGAGGGGACAGGATGTCCCAGGC
GAAGGGCAGGGGGCCACCCTTGGTCACCTTCAGCTTGGCGGTCTGGGTGCCCTCGTAGGGGCGGCCCTCG
CCCTCGCCCTCGATCTCGAACTCGTGGCCGTTCACGGAGCCCTCCATGTGCACCTTGAAGCGCATGAACT
CCTTGATGATGGCCATGTTATCCTCCTCGCCCTTGCTCACCATCGGATCCCCCTGGGGAGAGAGGTCGGT
GATTCGGTCAACGAGGGAGCCGACTGCCGACGTGCGCTCCGGAGGCTTGCAGAATGCGGAACACCGCGCG
GGCAGGAACAGGGCCCACACTACCGCCCCACACCCCGCCTCCCGCACCGCCCCTTCCCGGCCGCTGCTCT
CGGCGCGCCCTGCTGAGCAGCCGCTATTGGCCACAGCCCATCGCGGTCGGCGCGCTGCCATTGCTCCCTG
GCGCTGTCCGTCTGCGAGGGTACTAGTGAGACGTGCGGCTTCCGTTTGTCACGTCCGGCACGCCGCGAAC
CGCAAGGAACCTTCCCGACTTAGGGGCGGAGCAGGAAGCGTCGCCGGGGGGCCCACAAGGGTAGCGGCGA
AGATCCGGGTGACGCTGCGAACGGACGTGAAGAATGTGCGAGACCCAGGGTCGGCGCCGCTGCGTTTCCC
GGAACCACGCCCAGAGCAGCCGCGTCCCTGCGCAAACCCAGGGCTGCCTTGGAAAAGGCGCAACCCCAAC
CCCGTGGCAATTCGATATCATCGATGAGGCCCTTTCGTCTTCACTCGAGGTGCCCGTCAGTGGGCAGAGC
GCACATCGCCCACAGTCCCCGAGAAGTTGGGGGGAGGGGTCGGCAATTGAACCGGTGCCTAGAGAAGGTG
GCGCGGGGTAAACTGGGAAAGTGATGTCGTGTACTGGCTCCGCCTTTTTCCCGAGGGTGGGGGAGAACCG
TATATAAGTGCAGTAGTCGCCGTGAACGTTCTTTTTCGCAACGGGTTTGCCGCCAGAACACAGGTAAGTG
CCGTGTGTGGTTCCCGCGGGCCTGGCCTCTTTACGGGTTATGGCCCTTGCGTGCCTTGAATTACTTCCAC
CTGGCTGCAGTACGTGATTCTTGATCCCGAGCTTCGGGTTGGAAGTGGGTGGGAGAGTTCGAGGCCTTGC
GCTTAAGGAGCCCCTTCGCCTCGTGCTTGAGTTGAGGCCTGGCCTGGGCGCTGGGGCCGCCGCGTGCGAA
TCTGGTGGCACCTTCGCGCCTGTCTCGCTGCTTTCGATAAGTCTCTAGCCATTTAAAATTTTTGATGACC
TGCTGCGACGCTTTTTTTCTGGCAAGATAGTCTTGTAAATGCGGGCCAAGATCTGCACACTGGTATTTCG
GTTTTTGGGGCCGCGGGCGGCGACGGGGCCCGTGCGTCCCAGCGCACATGTTCGGCGAGGCGGGGCCTGC
GAGCGCGGCCACCGAGAATCGGACGGGGGTAGTCTCAAGCTGGCCGGCCTGCTCTGGTGCCTGGCCTCGC
GCCGCCGTGTATCGCCCCGCCCTGGGCGGCAAGGCTGGCCCGGTCGGCACCAGTTGCGTGAGCGGAAAGA
TGGCCGCTTCCCGGCCCTGCTGCAGGGAGCTCAAAATGGAGGACGCGGCGCTCGGGAGAGCGGGCGGGTG
AGTCACCCACACAAAGGAAAAGGGCCTTTCCGTCCTCAGCCGTCGCTTCATGTGACTCCACGGAGTACCG
GGCGCCGTCCAGGCACCTCGATTAGTTCTCGAGCTTTTGGAGTACGTCGTCTTTAGGTTGGGGGGAGGGG
TTTTATGCGATGGAGTTTCCCCACACTGAGTGGGTGGAGACTGAAGTTAGGCCAGCTTGGCACTTGATGT
AATTCTCCTTGGAATTTGCCCTTTTTGAGTTTGGATCTTGGTTCATTCTCAAGCCTCAGACAGTGGTTCA
AAGTTTTTTTCTTCCATTTCAGGTGTCGTGAGGATCCGCGGCCGCGCCGGCTCTAGATCGCGAACGCGTA
ACTCGCTGTAGTAATTCCAGCGAGAGGCAGAGGGAGCGAGCGGGCGGCCGGCTAGGGTGGAAGAGCCGGG
CGAGCAGAGCTGCGCTGCGGGCGTCCTGGGAAGGGAGATCCGGAGCGAATAGGGGGCTTCGCCTCTGGCC
CAGCCCTCCCGCTGATCCCCCAGCCAGCGGTCCGCAACCCTTGCCGCATCCACGAAACTTTGCCCATAGC
AGCGGGCGGGCACTTTGCACTGGAACTTACAACACCCGAGCAAGGACGCGACTCTCCCGACGCGGGGAGG
CTATTCTGCCCATTTGGGGACACTTCCCCGCCGCTGCCAGGACCCGCTTCTCTGAAAGGCTCTCCTTGCA
GCTGCTTAGACGCTGGATTTTTTTCGGGTAGTGGAAAACCAGCAGCCTCCCGCGACGATGGTGAGCAAGG
GCGAGGAGCTGTTCACCGGGGTGGTGCCCATCCTGGTCGAGCTGGACGGCGACGTAAACGGCCACAAGTT
CAGCGTGTCCGGCGAGGGCGAGGGCGATGCCACCTACGGCAAGCTGACCCTGAAGTTCATCTGCACCACC
GGCAAGCTGCCCGTGCCCTGGCCCACCCTCGTGACCACCCTGACCTACGGCGTGCAGTGCTTCAGCCGCT
ACCCCGACCACATGAAGCAGCACGACTTCTTCAAGTCCGCCATGCCCGAAGGCTACGTCCAGGAGCGCAC
CATCTTCTTCAAGGACGACGGCAACTACAAGACCCGCGCCGAGGTGAAGTTCGAGGGCGACACCCTGGTG
AACCGCATCGAGCTGAAGGGCATCGACTTCAAGGAGGACGGCAACATCCTGGGGCACAAGCTGGAGTACA
ACTACAACAGCCACAACGTCTATATCATGGCCGACAAGCAGAAGAACGGCATCAAGGTGAACTTCAAGAT
CCGCCACAACATCGAGGACGGCAGCGTGCAGCTCGCCGACCACTACCAGCAGAACACCCCCATCGGCGAC
GGCCCCGTGCTGCTGCCCGACAACCACTACCTGAGCACCCAGTCCGCCCTGAGCAAAGACCCCAACGAGA
AGCGCGATCACATGGTCCTGCTGGAGTTCGTGACCGCCGCCGGGATCACTCTCGGCATGGACGAGCTGTA
CAAGAAGCTTAGCCATGGCTTCCCGCCGGAGGTGGAGGAGCAGGATGATGGCACGCTGCCCATGTCTTGT
GCCCAGGAGAGCGGGATGGACCGTCACCCTGCAGCCTGTGCTTCTGCTAGGATCAATGTGTAGACGCGTG
AATTCCTCGAGGGCGGCCGCTCTAGAGTCGACGGGCCGCGGTAACAATTGTTAACTAACTTAAGCTAGCA
ACGGTTTCCCTCTAGCGGGATCAATTCCGCCCCCCCCCCCTAACGTTACTGGCCGAAGCCGCTTGGAATA
AGGCCGGTGTGCGTTTGTCTATATGTTATTTTCCACCATATTGCCGTCTTTTGGCAATGTGAGGGCCCGG
AAACCTGGCCCTGTCTTCTTGACGAGCATTCCTAGGGGTCTTTCCCCTCTCGCCAAAGGAATGCAAGGTC
TGTTGAATGTCGTGAAGGAAGCAGTTCCTCTGGAAGCTTCTTGAAGACAAACAACGTCTGTAGCGACCCT
TTGCAGGCAGCGGAACCCCCCACCTGGCGACAGGTGCCTCTGCGGCCAAAAGCCACGTGTATAAGATACA
CCTGCAAAGGCGGCACAACCCCAGTGCCACGTTGTGAGTTGGATAGTTGTGGAAAGAGTCAAATGGCTCT
CCTCAAGCGTATTCAACAAGGGGCTGAAGGATGCCCAGAAGGTACCCCATTGTATGGGATCTGATCTGGG
GCCTCGGTGCACATGCTTTACATGTGTTTAGTCGAGGTTAAAAAAACGTCTAGGCCCCCCGAACCACGGG
GACGTGGTTTTCCTTTGAAAAACACGATAATACCATGGTCATGAAAACATTTAACATTTCTCAACAAGAT
CTAGAATTAGTAGAAGTAGCGACAGAGAAGATTACAATGCTTTATGAGGATAATAAACATCATGTGGGAG
CGGCAATTCGTACGAAAACAGGAGAAATCATTTCGGCAGTACATATTGAAGCGTATATAGGACGAGTAAC
TGTTTGTGCAGAAGCCATTGCGATTGGTAGTGCAGTTTCGAATGGACAAAAGGATTTTGACACGATTGTA
GCTGTTAGACACCCTTATTCTGACGAAGTAGATAGAAGTATTCGAGTGGTAAGTCCTTGTGGTATGTGTA
GGGAGTTGATTTCAGACTATGCACCAGATTGTTTTGTGTTAATAGAAATGAATGGCAAGTTAGTCAAAAC
TACGATTGAAGAACTCATTCCACTCAAATATACCCGAAATTAACCCGGGCGGGGCGCGTCTGGAACAATC
AACCTCTGGATTACAAAATTTGTGAAAGATTGACTGGTATTCTTAACTATGTTGCTCCTTTTACGCTATG
TGGATACGCTGCTTTAATGCCTTTGTATCATGCTATTGCTTCCCGTATGGCTTTCATTTTCTCCTCCTTG
TATAAATCCTGGTTGCTGTCTCTTTATGAGGAGTTGTGGCCCGTTGTCAGGCAACGTGGCGTGGTGTGCA
CTGTGTTTGCTGACGCAACCCCCACTGGTTGGGGCATTGCCACCACCTGTCAGCTCCTTTCCGGGACTTT
CGCTTTCCCCCTCCCTATTGCCACGGCGGAACTCATCGCCGCCTGCCTTGCCCGCTGCTGGACAGGGGCT
CGGCTGTTGGGCACTGACAATTCCGTGGTGTTGTCGGGGAAGCTGACGTCCTTTCCATGGCTGCTCGCCT
GTGTTGCCACCTGGATTCTGCGCGGGACGTCCTTCTGCTACGTCCCTTCGGCCCTCAATCCAGCGGACCT
TCCTTCCCGCGGCCTGCTGCCGGCTCTGCGGCCTCTTCCGCGTCTTCGCCTTCGCCCTCAGACGAGTCGG
ATCTCCCTTTGGGCCGCCTCCCCGCCTGGAATTAATTCTGCAGTCGAGACCTAGAAAAACATGGAGCAAT
CACAAGTAGCAATACAGCAGCTACCAATGCTGATTGTGCCTGGCTAGAAGCACAAGAGGAGGAGGAGGTG
GGTTTTCCAGTCACACCTCAGGTACCTTTAAGACCAATGACTTACAAGGCAGCTGTAGATCTTAGCCACT
TTTTAAAAGAAAAGAGGGGACTGGAAGGGCTAATTCACTCCCAACGAAGACAAGATATCCTTGATCTGTG
GATCTACCACACACAAGGCTACTTCCCTGATTAGCAGAACTACACACCAGGGCCAGGGGTCAGATATCCA
CTGACCTTTGGATGGTGCTACAAGCTAGTACCAGTTGAGCCAGATAAGGTAGAAGAGGCCAATAAAGGAG
AGAACACCAGCTTGTTACACCCTGTGAGCCTGCATGGGATGGATGACCCGGAGAGAGAAGTGTTAGAGTG
GAGGTTTGACAGCCGCCTAGCATTTCATCACGTGGCCCGAGAGCTGCATCCGGAGTACTTCAAGAACTGC
TGATATCGAGCTTGCTACAAGGGACTTTCCGCTGGGGACTTTCCAGGGAGGCGTGGCCTGGGCGGGACTG
GGGAGTGGCGAGCCCTCAGATCCTGCATATAAGCAGCTGCTTTTTGCCTGTACTGGGTCTCTCTGGTTAG
ACCAGATCTGAGCCTGGGAGCTCTCTGGCTAACTAGGGAACCCACTGCTTAAGCCTCAATAAAGCTTGCC
TTGAGTGCTTCAAGTAGTGTGTGCCCGTCTGTTGTGTGACTCTGGTAACTAGAGATCCCTCAGACCCTTT
TAGTCAGTGTGGAAAATCTCTAGCAGTAGTAGTTCATGTCATCTTATTATTCAGTATTTATAACTTGCAA
AGAAATGAATATCAGAGAGTGAGAGGCCTTGACATTGCTAGCGTTTACCGTCGACCTCTAGCTAGAGCTT
GGCGTAATCATGGTCATAGCTGTTTCCTGTGTGAAATTGTTATCCGCTCACAATTCCACACAACATACGA
GCCGGAAGCATAAAGTGTAAAGCCTGGGGTGCCTAATGAGTGAGCTAACTCACATTAATTGCGTTGCGCT
CACTGCCCGCTTTCCAGTCGGGAAACCTGTCGTGCCAGCTGCATTAATGAATCGGCCAACGCGCGGGGAG
AGGCGGTTTGCGTATTGGGCGCTCTTCCGCTTCCTCGCTCACTGACTCGCTGCGCTCGGTCGTTCGGCTG
CGGCGAGCGGTATCAGCTCACTCAAAGGCGGTAATACGGTTATCCACAGAATCAGGGGATAACGCAGGAA
AGAACATGTGAGCAAAAGGCCAGCAAAAGGCCAGGAACCGTAAAAAGGCCGCGTTGCTGGCGTTTTTCCA
TAGGCTCCGCCCCCCTGACGAGCATCACAAAAATCGACGCTCAAGTCAGAGGTGGCGAAACCCGACAGGA
CTATAAAGATACCAGGCGTTTCCCCCTGGAAGCTCCCTCGTGCGCTCTCCTGTTCCGACCCTGCCGCTTA
CCGGATACCTGTCCGCCTTTCTCCCTTCGGGAAGCGTGGCGCTTTCTCATAGCTCACGCTGTAGGTATCT
CAGTTCGGTGTAGGTCGTTCGCTCCAAGCTGGGCTGTGTGCACGAACCCCCCGTTCAGCCCGACCGCTGC
GCCTTATCCGGTAACTATCGTCTTGAGTCCAACCCGGTAAGACACGACTTATCGCCACTGGCAGCAGCCA
CTGGTAACAGGATTAGCAGAGCGAGGTATGTAGGCGGTGCTACAGAGTTCTTGAAGTGGTGGCCTAACTA
CGGCTACACTAGAAGAACAGTATTTGGTATCTGCGCTCTGCTGAAGCCAGTTACCTTCGGAAAAAGAGTT
GGTAGCTCTTGATCCGGCAAACAAACCACCGCTGGTAGCGGTGGTTTTTTTGTTTGCAAGCAGCAGATTA
CGCGCAGAAAAAAAGGATCTCAAGAAGATCCTTTGATCTTTTCTACGGGGTCTGACGCTCAGTGGAACGA
AAACTCACGTTAAGGGATTTTGGTCATGAGATTATCAAAAAGGATCTTCACCTAGATCCTTTTAAATTAA
AAATGAAGTTTTAAATCAATCTAAAGTATATATGAGTAAACTTGGTCTGACAGTTACCAATGCTTAATCA
GTGAGGCACCTATCTCAGCGATCTGTCTATTTCGTTCATCCATAGTTGCCTGACTCCCCGTCGTGTAGAT
AACTACGATACGGGAGGGCTTACCATCTGGCCCCAGTGCTGCAATGATACCGCGAGACCCACGCTCACCG
GCTCCAGATTTATCAGCAATAAACCAGCCAGCCGGAAGGGCCGAGCGCAGAAGTGGTCCTGCAACTTTAT
CCGCCTCCATCCAGTCTATTAATTGTTGCCGGGAAGCTAGAGTAAGTAGTTCGCCAGTTAATAGTTTGCG
CAACGTTGTTGCCATTGCTACAGGCATCGTGGTGTCACGCTCGTCGTTTGGTATGGCTTCATTCAGCTCC
GGTTCCCAACGATCAAGGCGAGTTACATGATCCCCCATGTTGTGCAAAAAAGCGGTTAGCTCCTTCGGTC
CTCCGATCGTTGTCAGAAGTAAGTTGGCCGCAGTGTTATCACTCATGGTTATGGCAGCACTGCATAATTC
TCTTACTGTCATGCCATCCGTAAGATGCTTTTCTGTGACTGGTGAGTACTCAACCAAGTCATTCTGAGAA
TAGTGTATGCGGCGACCGAGTTGCTCTTGCCCGGCGTCAATACGGGATAATACCGCGCCACATAGCAGAA
CTTTAAAAGTGCTCATCATTGGAAAACGTTCTTCGGGGCGAAAACTCTCAAGGATCTTACCGCTGTTGAG
ATCCAGTTCGATGTAACCCACTCGTGCACCCAACTGATCTTCAGCATCTTTTACTTTCACCAGCGTTTCT
GGGTGAGCAAAAACAGGAAGGCAAAATGCCGCAAAAAAGGGAATAAGGGCGACACGGAAATGTTGAATAC
TCATACTCTTCCTTTTTCAATATTATTGAAGCATTTATCAGGGTTATTGTCTCATGAGCGGATACATATT
TGAATGTATTTAGAAAAATAAACAAATAGGGGTTCCGCGCACATTTCCCCGAAAAGTGCCACCTGACGTC
GACGGATCGGGAGATCAACTTGTTTATTGCAGCTTATAATGGTTACAAATAAAGCAATAGCATCACAAAT
TTCACAAATAAAGCATTTTTTTCACTGCATTCTAGTTGTGGTTTGTCCAAACTCATCAATGTATCTTATC
ATGTCTGGATCAACTGGATAACTCAAGCTAACCAAAATCATCCCAAACTTCCCACCCCATACCCTATTAC
CACTGCCAATTACCTGTGGTTTCATTTACTCTAAACCTGTGATTCCTCTGAATTATTTTCATTTTAAAGA
AATTGTATTTGTTAAATATGTACTACAAACTTAGTAGTT
